Addgene plasmid #57844: mKO-H2B-6
Purpose: Localization: Nucleus/Histones, Excitation: 548, Emission: 561
Depositing lab: Michael Davidson. Depositing organization: Florida State University, Tallahassee.
Backbone
  Vector backbone: mKO
  Backbone size w/o insert (bp): 4750
  Vector type: Mammalian Expression
  Selectable markers: Neomycin (select with G418)
Growth in bacteria
  Bacterial resistance: Kanamycin, 50 μg/mL
  Growth temperature: 37°C
  Growth strain: DH5alpha
  Copy number: High Copy
Gene/Insert
  Gene/Insert name: H2B (alt names: Human Histone H2B; NM_021058.3)
  Species: H. sapiens (human)
  Mutation: D26G and V119I in H2B
  GenBank ID: H2B
  Entrez Gene: H2BC11 (a.k.a. H2B/r, H2BFR, H2BJ, HIST1H2BJ)
  Promoter: CMV
  Tag / fusion protein: mKO
  Cloning method: Unknown
  Sequencing primers: 5′ CMV-F; 3′ SV40pA-R
Terms and licenses: Academic/Nonprofit Terms; Industry Terms: Not Available to Industry
Depositor comments: . Excitation = 548; Emission = 561
How to cite: mKO-H2B-6 was a gift from Michael Davidson (Addgene plasmid # 57844 ; http://n2t.net/addgene:57844 ; RRID:Addgene_57844)
