[The description below was written by a language model from this plasmid's Addgene catalogue record.]
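Description:
mKO-H2B-6 is a mammalian expression plasmid that produces human histone H2B fused to the orange fluorescent protein mKO (monomeric Kusabira Orange). It is built on an mKO fluorescent-protein vector backbone recorded as about 4.75 kb without the insert. The plasmid is maintained at high copy number in E. coli under kanamycin selection. It also carries a neomycin resistance marker, so transfected mammalian cells can be selected with G418, for example to derive stable lines. The record does not include a feature table, so the origin of replication and the promoters driving the resistance marker are not specified. The listed 3′ sequencing primer implies an SV40 polyadenylation signal downstream of the coding region.

The fusion is driven by the CMV promoter, which gives strong constitutive expression in most mammalian cell types. The insert corresponds to the H2BC11 (HIST1H2BJ) gene and carries two recorded amino-acid substitutions, D26G and V119I. The record does not explicitly say on which side of H2B the mKO tag sits, how long the linker is, or what the "6" in the name refers to, and the cloning method is listed as unknown.

Because H2B is incorporated into nucleosomes, the fusion labels chromatin and serves as a nuclear/histone localization marker. The recorded excitation maximum is 548 nm and the emission maximum is 561 nm. Constructs of this kind are typically used in fluorescence microscopy of live or fixed cells to visualize nuclei, follow chromosome behaviour through mitosis, or provide an orange nuclear counter-label alongside green or far-red probes.
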