>Addgene plasmid #57844 | mKO-H2B-6 | depositor partial sequence | sequence record 88995 | insert sequence
GACGTCAGATCCGCTAGCGCTACCGGACTCAGATCTCGAGCTCAAGCTTCGAATTCTGCAGTCGACGGTA
CCGCCACCATGCCAGAGCCAGCGAAGTCTGCTCCCGCCCCGAAAAAGGGCTCCAAGAAGGCGGTGACTAA
GGCGCAGAAGAAAGGCGGCAAGAAGCGCAAGCGCAGCCGCAAGGAGAGCTATTCCATCTATGTGTACAAG
GTTCTGAAGCAGGTCCACCCTGACACCGGCATTTCGTCCAAGGCCATGGGCATCATGAATTCGTTTGTGA
ACGACATTTTCGAGCGCATCGCAGGTGAGGCTTCCCGCCTGGCGCATTACAACAAGCGCTCGACCATCAC
CTCCAGGGAGATCCAGACGGCCGTGCGCCTGCTGCTGCCTGGGGAGTTGGCCAAGCACGCCGTGTCCGAG
GGTACTAAGGCCATCACCAAGTACACCAGCGCTAAGGATCCACCGGTCGCCACCATGGTGAGTGTGATTA
AACCAGAGATGAAGATGAGGTACTACATGGACGGCTCCGTCAATGGGCATGAGTTCACAATTGAAGGTGA
AGGCACAGGCAGACCTTACGAGGGACATCAAGAGATGACACTACGCGTCACAATGGCCAAGGGCGGGCCA
ATGCCTTTCGCGTTTGACTTAGTGTCACACGTGTTCTGTTACGGCCACAGACCTTTTACTAAATATCCAG
AAGAGATACCAGACTATTTCAAACAAGCATTTCCTGAAGGCCTGTCATGGGAAAGGTCGTTGGAGTTCGA
AGATGGTGGGTCCGCTTCAGTCAGTGCGCATATAAGCCTTAGAGGAAACACCTTCTACCACAAATCCAAA
TTTACTGGGGTTAACTTTCCTGCCGATGGTCCTATCATGCAAAACCAAAGTGTTGATTGGGAGCCATCAA
CCGAGAAAATTACTGCCAGCGACGGAGTTCTGAAGGGTGATGTTACGATGTACCTAAAACTTGAAGGAGG
CGGCAATCACAAATGCCAATTCAAGACTACTTACAAGGCGGCAAAAAAGATTCTTAAAATGCCAGGAAGC
CATTACATCAGCCATCGCCTCGTCAGGAAAACCGAAGGCAACATTACTGAGCTGGTAGAAGATGCAGTAG
CTCATTCCTAAGCGGCCGCGACTCTAGATCATAATCAGCCATACCACAT
