>Addgene plasmid #57844 | mKO-H2B-6 | addgene partial sequence | sequence record 108501 | Mombaerts mRFPup 5'-GTGGCCGTTCACGGAGCCCTCCATG-3'
CACCATGGTGGCGACCGGTGGATCCTTAGCGCTGGTGTACTTGGTGATGGCCTTAGTACCCTCGGACACG
GCGTGCTTGGCCAACTCCCCAGGCAGCAGCAGGCGCACGGCCGTCTGGATCTCCCTGGAGGTGATGGTCG
AGCGCTTGTTGTAATGCGCCAGGCGGGAAGCCTCACCTGCGATGCGCTCGAAAATGTCGTTCACAAACGA
ATTCATGATGCCCATGGCCTTGGACGAAATGCCGGTGTCAGGGTGGACCTGCTTCAGAACCTTGTACACA
TAGATGGAATAGCTCTCCTTGCGGCTGCGCTTGCGCTTCTTGCCGCCTTTCTTCTGCGCCTTAGTCACCG
CCTTCTTGGAGCCCTTTTTCGGGGCGGGAGCAGACTTCGCTGGCTCTGGCATGGTGGCGGTACCGTCGAC
TGCAGAATTCGAAGCTTGAGCTCGAGATCTGAGTCCGGTAGCGCTAGCGGATCTGACGGTTCACTAAACC
AGCTCTGCTTATATAGACCTCCCACCGTACACGCCTACCGCCCATTTGCGTCAATGGGGCGGAGTTGTTA
CGACATTTTGGAAAGTCCCGTTGATTTTGGTGCCAAAACAAACTCCCATTGACGTCAATGGGGTGGAGAC
TTGGAAATCCCCGTGAGTCAAACCGCTATCCACGCCCATTGATGTACTGCCAAAACCGCATCACCATGGT
AATAGCGATGACTAATACGTAGATGTACTGCCAAGTAGGAAAGTCCCATAAGGTCATGTACTGGG
